Addgene plasmid #166186: pDONR221-MARK4(v2)
Purpose: Gateway entry vector for N. furzeri MARK4
Depositing lab: Daniel Jarosz. Depositing organization: Stanford University. Publication: Tissue-specific landscape of protein aggregation and quality control in an aging vertebrate. Chen YR, Harel I, Singh PP, Ziv I, Moses E, Goshtchevsky U, Machado BE, Brunet A, Jarosz DF. Dev Cell. 2024 Jul 22;59(14):1892-1911.e13. doi: 10.1016/j.devcel.2024.04.014. Epub 2024 May 28. PubMed 38810654.
Backbone
  Vector backbone: pDONR221
  Vector type: Gateway Entry Vector
Growth in bacteria
  Bacterial resistance: Kanamycin, 50 μg/mL
  Growth temperature: 37°C
  Growth strain: DH5alpha
  Copy number: High Copy
Gene/Insert
  Gene/Insert name: MARK4(v2)
  Species: N. furzeri
  Insert size (bp): 1302
  Cloning method: Gateway Cloning
Terms and licenses: Academic/Nonprofit Terms; Industry Terms: Not Available to Industry
Depositor comments: Stopless entry clone. Please visit https://doi.org/10.1101/2022.02.26.482120 for bioRxiv preprint. Also see Harel and Chen et al. 2024 (https://doi.org/10.1016/j.celrep.2023.112787)
How to cite: pDONR221-MARK4(v2) was a gift from Daniel Jarosz (Addgene plasmid # 166186 ; http://n2t.net/addgene:166186 ; RRID:Addgene_166186)
