[The description below was written by a language model from this plasmid's Addgene catalogue record and pLannotate feature annotations shown in this document.]
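Description:
pDONR221-MARK4(v2) is a Gateway entry clone built on the pDONR221 backbone and carrying a coding sequence for MARK4 from the turquoise killifish, Nothobranchius furzeri. The sequenced plasmid is about 3.9 kb and is maintained in E. coli as a high-copy plasmid through a ColE1/pUC-type origin, with selection provided by a kanamycin resistance gene (aminoglycoside phosphotransferase). Upstream of the cloning region lie the rrnB T1 and T2 transcription terminators, which insulate the insert from read-through transcription from the backbone. Short lacI and lacZα fragments are also annotated there and appear to be backbone remnants rather than functional genes.

The insert, recorded as 1,302 bp, sits between attL1 and attL2, the recombination sites that allow transfer into any attR-containing destination vector by an LR Clonase reaction while preserving orientation and reading frame. The automated annotation identifies the open reading frame by similarity to human MARK4, a serine/threonine kinase that phosphorylates tau and other microtubule-associated proteins and regulates microtubule organisation. It scores only as a fragment match, consistent with a fish orthologue, and the "v2" label suggests a particular variant, although the record does not define it. The depositor notes that this is a stopless entry clone, so the coding sequence can be read through into a C-terminal tag or reporter supplied by the destination vector. The entry vector has no expression promoter driving the insert. A T7 promoter lies just beyond attL2 and points back toward it, where it commonly serves as a priming site. The plasmid is therefore a shuttle for building expression constructs, and it was deposited alongside work on protein aggregation and quality control in aging killifish tissues.
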