Features (pLannotate 1.2.2; 10 found; start..end, strand, type, name):
    121..213     +  CDS            lacI (fragment): lac repressor; lacI; The lac repressor binds to the lac operator to inhibit transcription in E. coli. This inhibition can be relieved by adding lactose or isopropyl-β-D-thiogalactopyranoside (IPTG).
    268..295     -  terminator     rrnB T2 terminator: transcription terminator T2 from the E. coli rrnB gene
    427..470     +  terminator     rrnB T1 terminator: Escherichia coli rrnB; transcription terminator T1 from the E. coli rrnB gene
    517..553     -  CDS            lacZα (fragment): LacZα fragment of β-galactosidase; lacZ fragment
    569..668     +  protein_bind   attL1: mutant version of attL; recombination site for the Gateway® LR reaction LR Clonase™
    686..2005    +  CDS            MARK4 (fragment): MARK4_HUMAN - Also known as KIAA1860, MARKL1. Experimental evidence at protein level: Swiss-Prot protein existence level 1. Serine/threonine-protein kinase (PubMed:15009667, PubMed:14594945, PubMed:23666762, PubMed:23184942). Phosphorylates the microtubule-associated protein MAPT/TAU (PubMed:14594945, PubMed:23666762). Also phosphorylates the microtubule-associated proteins MAP2 and MAP4 (PubMed:14594945). Involved in regulation of the microtubule network, causing reorganization of microtubules into bundles (PubMed:14594945, PubMed:25123532). Required for the initiation of axoneme extension du
   1989..2088    -  protein_bind   attL2: mutant version of attL; recombination site for the Gateway® LR reaction LR Clonase™
   2106..2124    -  promoter       T7 promoter: promoter for bacteriophage T7 RNA polymerase
   2258..3067    +  CDS            KanR: aminoglycoside phosphotransferase; aph(3')-Ia; confers resistance to kanamycin in bacteria or G418 (Geneticin®) in eukaryotes
   3214..3802    +  rep_origin     ori: high-copy-number ColE1/pMB1/pBR322/pUC origin of replication
>Addgene plasmid #166186 | pDONR221-MARK4(v2) | addgene full sequence | sequence record 329532 | Addgene NGS Result
CTTTCCTGCGTTATCCCCTGATTCTGTGGATAACCGTATTACCGCCTTTGAGTGAGCTGATACCGCTCGC
CGCAGCCGAACGACCGAGCGCAGCGAGTCAGTGAGCGAGGAAGCGGAAGAGCGCCCAATACGCAAACCGC
CTCTCCCCGCGCGTTGGCCGATTCATTAATGCAGCTGGCACGACAGGTTTCCCGACTGGAAAGCGGGCAG
TGAGCGCAACGCAATTAATACGCGTACCGCTAGCCAGGAAGAGTTTGTAGAAACGCAAAAAGGCCATCCG
TCAGGATGGCCTTCTGCTTAGTTTGATGCCTGGCAGTTTATGGCGGGCGTCCTGCCCGCCACCCTCCGGG
CCGTTGCTTCACAACGTTCAAATCCGCTCCCGGCGGATTTGTCCTACTCAGGAGAGCGTTCACCGACAAA
CAACAGATAAAACGAAAGGCCCAGTCTTCCGACTGAGCCTTTCGTTTTATTTGATGCCTGGCAGTTCCCT
ACTCTCGCGTTAACGCTAGCATGGATGTTTTCCCAGTCACGACGTTGTAAAACGACGGCCAGTCTTAAGC
TCGGGCCCCAAATAATGATTTTATTTTGACTGATAGTGACCTGTTCGTTGCAACAAATTGATGAGCAATG
CTTTTTTATAATGCCAACTTTGTACAAAAAAGCAGGCTTCGAAGGAGATAACAAAATGTCCTCTCGATCT
GCGTTACCGTCTGGGAGCGACAGGAGCACAGGGGAACATCATGTGTCGCTGGGGGCCAGCCGTTCAGACA
AGGCCACGAGCCAGTCCAGCCGCTCTCTGGGCGCCCGCTGCAGGAACTCCATCGCCTCCTGCTCTGATGA
GCAGCCACACATTGGCAACTACCGTCTGCTCAAGACCATTGGCAAGGGAAACTTTGCCAAAGTCAAACTG
GCTCGCCACATTCTGACAGGCAGAGAGGTTGCAATAAAAATCATCGATAAAACTCAGTTGAACCCAACCA
GCCTACAAAAGCTTTTCCGTGAGGTGCGAATAATGAAGGGCCTAAATCACCCTAACATAGTGAAGCTGTT
TGAGGTGATTGAGACGGATAAGACCCTTTACCTGGTCATGGAGTATGCCAGTGGAGGGGAAGTGTTTGAC
TACCTCGTGTCTCATGGGAGAATGAAGGAGGTTGAAGCCAGAGCCAAATTTCGTCAGATCGTCTCTGCTG
TCCACTACTGCCACACCAAGAACATAGTCCACCGAGATCTGAAGGCGGAGAACCTTCTGCTGGATGCCGA
CGCTAACATCAAGATAGCTGATTTTGGCTTCAGCAATGAGTTCACTCTGGGAAACAAGCTGGACACGTTC
TGTGGCTCGCCGCCCTACGCTGCCCCCGAGCTCTTCCAGGGGAAGAAGTATGATGGGCCCGAGGTGGATG
TCTGGAGTCTGGGAGTCATCCTCTACACTCTGGTCAGCGGCTCGCTGCCTTTTGATGGACAGAACCTCAA
GGAGCTGAGGGAGCGTGTGCTGAGAGGAAAGTACCGAGTGCCCTTCTACATGTCAACTGACTGTGAGGGA
ATCCTTCGCCGATTCCTGGTGCTCAATCCAGCCAAGCGCTGCACGCTGGAGCAAGTCATGAAGGACAAAT
GGATAAACACAGGGTACGAGGGTGACGACCTGAAGCCCCACATAGAGCCTGTGGAGGACTACAGTGATCC
GGCTCGCATAGAGGTGATGGTCGGGATGGGCTTCACCCCCGAGGAAATCAAAGACTCTCTGCTCAATCAG
AAATACAACGAGGTCACCGCCACATATTTGCTCCTGGGCCGAAAAGGCGATGAGAGCAGTGATGCCCGCT
CTGCTAGTAGCCTGTCCTTGGCGAGGGTACGACCCAGCCCGATCACTAACGGGACCAACAAACACTCCTC
AGCCACTGGCTCCTCCTCCTCCTCCACCTCCTCTTCGCATAGCAAGACCCAGCGCAGTGCCTCCACCTAC
CACAGGCAGCGACGGCACAGCGACTTCGACCCAGCTTTCTTGTACAAAGTTGGCATTATAAGAAAGCATT
GCTTATCAATTTGTTGCAACGAACAGGTCACTATCAGTCAAAATAAAATCATTATTTGCCATCCAGCTGA
TATCCCCTATAGTGAGTCGTATTACATGGTCATAGCTGTTTCCTGGCAGCTCTGGCCCGTGTCTCAAAAT
CTCTGATGTTACATTGCACAAGATAAAAATATATCATCATGAACAATAAAACTGTCTGCTTACATAAACA
GTAATACAAGGGGTGTTATGAGCCATATTCAACGGGAAACGTCGAGGCCGCGATTAAATTCCAACATGGA
TGCTGATTTATATGGGTATAAATGGGCTCGCGATAATGTCGGGCAATCAGGTGCGACAATCTATCGCTTG
TATGGGAAGCCCGATGCGCCAGAGTTGTTTCTGAAACATGGCAAAGGTAGCGTTGCCAATGATGTTACAG
ATGAGATGGTCAGACTAAACTGGCTGACGGAATTTATGCCTCTTCCGACCATCAAGCATTTTATCCGTAC
TCCTGATGATGCATGGTTACTCACCACTGCGATCCCCGGAAAAACAGCATTCCAGGTATTAGAAGAATAT
CCTGATTCAGGTGAAAATATTGTTGATGCGCTGGCAGTGTTCCTGCGCCGGTTGCATTCGATTCCTGTTT
GTAATTGTCCTTTTAACAGCGATCGCGTATTTCGTCTCGCTCAGGCGCAATCACGAATGAATAACGGTTT
GGTTGATGCGAGTGATTTTGATGACGAGCGTAATGGCTGGCCTGTTGAACAAGTCTGGAAAGAAATGCAT
AAACTTTTGCCATTCTCACCGGATTCAGTCGTCACTCATGGTGATTTCTCACTTGATAACCTTATTTTTG
ACGAGGGGAAATTAATAGGTTGTATTGATGTTGGACGAGTCGGAATCGCAGACCGATACCAGGATCTTGC
CATCCTATGGAACTGCCTCGGTGAGTTTTCTCCTTCATTACAGAAACGGCTTTTTCAAAAATATGGTATT
GATAATCCTGATATGAATAAATTGCAGTTTCATTTGATGCTCGATGAGTTTTTCTAATCAGAATTGGTTA
ATTGGTTGTAACACTGGCAGAGCATTACGCTGACTTGACGGGACGGCGCAAGCTCATGACCAAAATCCCT
TAACGTGAGTTACGCGTCGTTCCACTGAGCGTCAGACCCCGTAGAAAAGATCAAAGGATCTTCTTGAGAT
CCTTTTTTTCTGCGCGTAATCTGCTGCTTGCAAACAAAAAAACCACCGCTACCAGCGGTGGTTTGTTTGC
CGGATCAAGAGCTACCAACTCTTTTTCCGAAGGTAACTGGCTTCAGCAGAGCGCAGATACCAAATACTGT
TCTTCTAGTGTAGCCGTAGTTAGGCCACCACTTCAAGAACTCTGTAGCACCGCCTACATACCTCGCTCTG
CTAATCCTGTTACCAGTGGCTGCTGCCAGTGGCGATAAGTCGTGTCTTACCGGGTTGGACTCAAGACGAT
AGTTACCGGATAAGGCGCAGCGGTCGGGCTGAACGGGGGGTTCGTGCACACAGCCCAGCTTGGAGCGAAC
GACCTACACCGAACTGAGATACCTACAGCGTGAGCTATGAGAAAGCGCCACGCTTCCCGAAGGGAGAAAG
GCGGACAGGTATCCGGTAAGCGGCAGGGTCGGAACAGGAGAGCGCACGAGGGAGCTTCCAGGGGGAAACG
CCTGGTATCTTTATAGTCCTGTCGGGTTTCGCCACCTCTGACTTGAGCGTCGATTTTTGTGATGCTCGTC
AGGGGGGCGGAGCCTATGGAAAAACGCCAGCAACGCGGCCTTTTTACGGTTCCTGGCCTTTTGCTGGCCT
TTTGCTCACATGTT
