>Addgene plasmid #166186 | pDONR221-MARK4(v2) | depositor partial sequence | sequence record 322735 | insert sequence
ATGTCCTCTCGATCTGCGTTACCGTCTGGGAGCGACAGGAGCACAGGGGAACATCATGTGTCGCTGGGGG
CCAGCCGTTCAGACAAGGCCACGAGCCAGTCCAGCCGCTCTCTGGGCGCCCGCTGCAGGAACTCCATCGC
CTCCTGCTCTGATGAGCAGCCACACATTGGCAACTACCGTCTGCTCAAGACCATTGGCAAGGGAAACTTT
GCCAAAGTCAAACTGGCTCGCCACATTCTGACAGGCAGAGAGGTTGCAATAAAAATCATCGATAAAACTC
AGTTGAACCCAACCAGCCTACAAAAGCTTTTCCGTGAGGTGCGAATAATGAAGGGCCTAAATCACCCTAA
CATAGTGAAGCTGTTTGAGGTGATTGAGACGGATAAGACCCTTTACCTGGTCATGGAGTATGCCAGTGGA
GGGGAAGTGTTTGACTACCTCGTGTCTCATGGGAGAATGAAGGAGGTTGAAGCCAGAGCCAAATTTCGTC
AGATCGTCTCTGCTGTCCACTACTGCCACACCAAGAACATAGTCCACCGAGATCTGAAGGCGGAGAACCT
TCTGCTGGATGCCGACGCTAACATCAAGATAGCTGATTTTGGCTTCAGCAATGAGTTCACTCTGGGAAAC
AAGCTGGACACGTTCTGTGGCTCGCCGCCCTACGCTGCCCCCGAGCTCTTCCAGGGGAAGAAGTATGATG
GGCCCGAGGTGGATGTCTGGAGTCTGGGAGTCATCCTCTACACTCTGGTCAGCGGCTCGCTGCCTTTTGA
TGGACAGAACCTCAAGGAGCTGAGGGAGCGTGTGCTGAGAGGAAAGTACCGAGTGCCCTTCTACATGTCA
ACTGACTGTGAGGGAATCCTTCGCCGATTCCTGGTGCTCAATCCAGCCAAGCGCTGCACGCTGGAGCAAG
TCATGAAGGACAAATGGATAAACACAGGGTACGAGGGTGACGACCTGAAGCCCCACATAGAGCCTGTGGA
GGACTACAGTGATCCGGCTCGCATAGAGGTGATGGTCGGGATGGGCTTCACCCCCGAGGAAATCAAAGAC
TCTCTGCTCAATCAGAAATACAACGAGGTCACCGCCACATATTTGCTCCTGGGCCGAAAAGGCGATGAGA
GCAGTGATGCCCGCTCTGCTAGTAGCCTGTCCTTGGCGAGGGTACGACCCAGCCCGATCACTAACGGGAC
CAACAAACACTCCTCAGCCACTGGCTCCTCCTCCTCCTCCACCTCCTCTTCGCATAGCAAGACCCAGCGC
AGTGCCTCCACCTACCACAGGCAGCGACGGCACAGCGACTTC
